>Addgene plasmid #185704 | pCMV-T7-NLS(SV40)-anCas(PCA)-6xHis-NLS(SV40) | addgene full sequence | sequence record 363626 | Addgene NGS Result
GATCGGGAGATCTCCCGATCCCCTATGGTGCACTCTCAGTACAATCTGCTCTGATGCCGCATAGTTAAGC
CAGTATCTGCTCCCTGCTTGTGTGTTGGAGGTCGCTGAGTAGTGCGCGAGCAAAATTTAAGCTACAACAA
GGCAAGGCTTGACCGACAATTGCATGAAGAATCTGCTTAGGGTTAGGCGTTTTGCGCTGCTTCGCGATGT
ACGGGCCAGATATACGCGTTGACATTGATTATTGACTAGTTATTAATAGTAATCAATTACGGGGTCATTA
GTTCATAGCCCATATATGGAGTTCCGCGTTACATAACTTACGGTAAATGGCCCGCCTGGCTGACCGCCCA
ACGACCCCCGCCCATTGACGTCAATAATGACGTATGTTCCCATAGTAACGCCAATAGGGACTTTCCATTG
ACGTCAATGGGTGGAGTATTTACGGTAAACTGCCCACTTGGCAGTACATCAAGTGTATCATATGCCAAGT
ACGCCCCCTATTGACGTCAATGACGGTAAATGGCCCGCCTGGCATTATGCCCAGTACATGACCTTATGGG
ACTTTCCTACTTGGCAGTACATCTACGTATTAGTCATCGCTATTACCATGGTGATGCGGTTTTGGCAGTA
CATCAATGGGCGTGGATAGCGGTTTGACTCACGGGGATTTCCAAGTCTCCACCCCATTGACGTCAATGGG
AGTTTGTTTTGGCACCAAAATCAACGGGACTTTCCAAAATGTCGTAACAACTCCGCCCCATTGACGCAAA
TGGGCGGTAGGCGTGTACGGTGGGAGGTCTATATAAGCAGAGCTCTCTGGCTAACTAGAGAACCCACTGC
TTACTGGCTTATCGAAATTAATACGACTCACTATAGGGAGACCCAAGCTGGCTAGCGTTTAAACTTAAGC
TTGGTACCGCCACCATGCCCAAGAAAAAGCGGAAGGTGCCCAAGATGAAGAAACCATACAGCATCGGCCT
GGACATCGGCACCAACAGCGTGGGCTGGGCCGTGATCACAGATGATTACAAGGTGCCCGCTAAGAAGATG
AAGGTGCTGGGCAACACCGACAGACAAAGTATTAAGAAAAACCTGATCGGAGCCCTGCTGTTTGACAGCG
GAGAGACAGCTGAGGCCACCAGACTGAAACGGACAGCTCGTAGAAGGTATACCAGAAGAAAGAACAGAAT
CTGTTACCTGCAGGAGATCTTTAGCGAAGAGATGGCCAAGGTGGACGACAGCTTCTTTCACCGCCTGGAA
GAATCTTTCCTGGTGCCCGAGGATAAGAAGTACGATAGACACCCTATCTTCGGCAATCTGGCGGATGAAG
TGGCCTACCACGAAAACTACCCCACCATCTACCACCTGAGAAAGAAGCTGGCCGACTCTACAGAGAAAGC
CGACCTGAGACTGATCTACCTGGCCCTTGCCCATATCATCAAGTTCCGGGGCCACTTCCTGATCGAGGGC
GACCTTAACGCCGAAAACACCGACGTGCAGAAACTGTTCCACCAGCTGGTGGATACCTACAACCAGCTGT
TCGAGGAGGACCAGCTGGATACTGAGACCATCGACGCAAAGGCCATCCTGACCGCTAAGATTAGCAAGAG
CAGACGCCTGGAAAACCTGATCAGCCAAATCCCTGGACAGAAAAAAAACGGCCTGTTTGGCAACCTGATC
GCCCTGAGCCTGGGCCTGACCCCTAATTTCAAGTCTAACTTCGACCTGTCCGAGGATGCCAAACTGCAGC
TGTCCAAGGACACCTACGAGGAGGATCTGGACAATCTGCTTGCTCAGATCGGCGATCAGTACGCCGACCT
ATTTCTCGCCGCCAAGAACCTGAGCGATGCCATTCTGCTCTCCGACATCTTGACAGTCAATGACGAGAGC
ACAAAAGCCCCTCTGTCTGCTTCCATGATCAAGCGGTACGAAGAACACCAGCAGGACCTGGCCCTGCTGA
AACAGCTGGTGAAGGAACAGCTGCCCGAGAAATACAAAGAGATCTTCTCTGACAAATCTAAGAACGGATA
CGCCGGATATATCGATGGCAAGACCTCCCAGGAGGAGTTCTACAAGTACATCAAACCTATCCTGTCCAAG
CTCGATGGCGCCGAGGAATTCCTTGCCAAGATCGATAGAGAAGATTTTCTGCGCAAGCAGAGAACCTTTG
ACAACGGCTCCATCCCCCACCAGATCCACCTCGAAGAGCTGCATGCGATCCTGAGAAGACAGGAGGAATA
CTACCCGTTCCTGAAGGACAATCAAGAGAAGATCGAAAAAATATTGACCTTCCGAATCCCATACTACGTG
GGACCTCTGGCCAGAGGAAATAGCAGATTCGCCTGGCTGACCAGAAAATCTGATGAGGCCATCACACCCT
GGAACTTTGAGGAGGTCGTGGATAAAGAAGCCTCCGCCCAGGCGTTCATCGAGCGTATGACAAACTTCGA
TACGTACCTGCCCAACGAAAAGGTGCTTCCAAAACATTCTCTGCTGTACGAGACCTTCACAGTGTACAAC
GAGTTGACAAAAGTGAAGTACGTGACCGAGGGCATGACCAAGCCTCAATTTCTCAGCGCGGAGCAGAAGC
AAGCCATCGTGGACCTGCTGTTCAAGAAGAACCGGAAGGTGACAGTGAAACAGCTTAAGGAAGACTATTT
CAAGAAGATCGAGTGCTTCGACTCCGTGGACATCACAGGAGTTGAAGACAGGTTCAACGCCAGCCTGGGC
ACATACCACGATCTGCTGAAGATCATCAAGGACAAGGACTTCCTGGACAACGAGGAGAATGAAGATATCC
TGGAAGATATCGTACTGACACTGACACTGTTCGAGGATAGAGAGATGATCGAAAAGAGACTGGCCAAGTA
CGCGGACCTGTTCGACAAGAAGGTGCTGAAGAAACTGAAGAGACGGCACTACACCGGATGGGGCAGACTG
TCCCGGAAACTGATCAATGGAATCAGAGATAAGCAGAGCGGCAAGACCATCCTGGATTTTCTGAAGGCCG
ATGGATTCGCCAATAGAAACTTTATGCAGCTGATTAACGACGATTCCCTGAGCTTTAAGGAGGAAATCGA
GAAGGCCCAAGTGATCGGCCAGACCGACTCCCTGCACGAGGTGGTGGCCGACTTAGCTGGCAGCCCCGCC
ATCAAGAAGGGCATCCTGCAGACAATCAAGATCGTGGACGAGCTGGTGAAGGTTATGGGCCGGCACAACC
CCGAAAATATCGTCATCGAAATGGCCAGAGAGAACCAGACCACCGCCCAAGGCATCAAGAATAGTAGACA
GCGGATGAAGCGGCTGGAGGAGGTGCTGAAGAAACTGGGCAGCAACATCCTGAAGGAGCACCCCGTGGAC
AACACCCAGCTGCAGAACGACAGGCTGTACCTGTACTACCTGCAAAATGGCAAGGACATGTACACCGGCC
AGGAGCTGGACATTGACAACCTCAGCCAGTACGACATTGACCACATCATCCCTCAGAGTTTCATCAAGGA
CAACAGCATCGACAACAAGGTCCTCACCAGCAGCGAGGAAAACAGAGGCAAGAGCGACAATGTGCCTAGC
ATCGAGGTGGTGCGGAAGATGAAGAGCTACTGGCAGAAACTGCTGAACGCCGGCCTGATTTCTCAGCGAA
AGTTCGATAATCTGACCAAGGCAGAGCGGGGTGGACTGACTGAGAGCGACAAAGCTGGCTTCATCAAGCG
GCAGCTGGTCGAGACAAGACAGATCACCAAGCACGTGGCCCAAATCCTGGACAGCAGATTCAACACTGAG
CGGGACGAAAACGACAAACCTATCAGAAACGTGAAGATCATCACCCTGAAGTCTAAGCTGGTGTCGGACT
TCAGAAAAGACTTCGGCCTGTACAAGGTTAGAGAGATTAACGATTACCACCACGCCCACGACGCCTACCT
GAACGCCGTGGTCGGAACAGCCCTGCTGAAGAAGTACCCTAAGCTGGAGCCTGAGTTCGTGTATGGCGAC
TACAAAAAATATGATCTGAGAAAGCTGATCGCCAAGAGCGACAAGGAGAGAGGCAAGGCCACAGCAAAGA
TGTTCTTCTACAGCAACATCATGAACTTCTTCAAGACAGAAGTGAAGCTGGCTAATGGCACAATCATCAA
GAGACCTGTGATCGAGACCAACGAGGAAACCGGCGAGATCGTGTGGGACAAGGAAAAGGATTTCGCCACC
GTGCGGAAGGTGCTGAGCTACCCCCAGGTGAACATCGTCAAGAAGACCGAGGTGCAGACCGGCGGCTTCA
GCAAGGAAAGCATCCTCCCTAAGGGCAACAGCGACAAGCTAATCCCAAGAAAGAACAACTGGGACCCTAA
GAAGTACGGCGGATTCGACTCTCCTACCGTGGCCTATAGCGTGCTGGTTGTGGCCAAGGTGGAAAAGGGC
AAGGCCAAGAAGCTGAAGACCGTGAAAGAACTGGTGGGCATCACCATCATGGAAAGAAGCGCCTTCGAAA
AGAATCCTATTGCCTTTCTCGAAGCTAAGGGCTACCAGGACATCCAGGAGGACCTGATAATCAAACTGCC
TAAATACAGCCTGTTCGAGCTGGAGAACGGCCGGAGACGGCTCCTGGCTAGCGCTAAAGAGCTACAGAAG
GGCAACGAGATGGTGCTGCCTGCCCACCTGGTGACCTTCCTGTACCATGCCAGCCGGATCGATAAAAGCA
CGGGCTCTAGCGAAAACTTAGAGCAAAAGCAGGAGTACGTGGAACAGCACAAGCACGAGTTCGATGAGAT
CCTGGACTACATCATTGACTTTTCCGAGAGATACATCCTGGCCGATAAGAACCTGGAGAAGATCAAAAGC
CTGTATAACCAGAACGACGACTCCGACATCAACGAGTTGGCCTCTTCTTTCATCAATCTGTTCACCTTCA
CCGCCCTGGGCGCCCCTGCTGCCTTTAAGTTCTTCGACGCTACAATCGATAGAAAGCGGTATACCAGCAC
CAAGGAGGTGCTGAATGCTACACTGATCCACCAGAGCATCACCGGACTGTACGAGACTAGAATCGACCTT
TCCCAGTTAGGCGGCGATCACCATCATCATCACCACGCCTCTGGAACAGGCGGACCTAAAAAGAAGAGGA
AGGTTTAAGCGGCCGCTCGAGTCTAGAGGGCCCGTTTAAACCCGCTGATCAGCCTCGACTGTGCCTTCTA
GTTGCCAGCCATCTGTTGTTTGCCCCTCCCCCGTGCCTTCCTTGACCCTGGAAGGTGCCACTCCCACTGT
CCTTTCCTAATAAAATGAGGAAATTGCATCGCATTGTCTGAGTAGGTGTCATTCTATTCTGGGGGGTGGG
GTGGGGCAGGACAGCAAGGGGGAGGATTGGGAAGACAATAGCAGGCATGCTGGGGATGCGGTGGGCTCTA
TGGCTTCTGAGGCGGAAAGAACCAGCTGGGGCTCTAGGGGGTATCCCC
[124 nt withheld, positions 5439-5562]
C
[91 nt withheld, positions 5564-5654]
A
[49 nt withheld, positions 5656-5704]
CCTTTGACGTTGGAGTCCACGTTCTTT
[37 nt withheld, positions 5732-5768]
ACCCTATCTCGGTCTATTCTTTTGATTTATAAGGGATTTTGCCGATTTCGGCCTATTGGTTAAAAAATGA
GCTGATTTAACAAAAATTTAACGCGAATTAATTCTGTGGAATGTGTGTCAGTTAGGGTGTGGAAAGTCCC
CAGGCTCCCCAGCAGGCAGAAGTATGCAAAGCATGCATCTCAATTAGTCAGCAACCAGGTGTGGAAAGTC
CCCAGGCTCCCCAGCAGGCAGAAGTATGCAAAGCATGCATCTCAATTAGTCAGCAACCATAGTCCCGCCC
CTAACTCCGCCCATCCCGCCCCTAACTCCGCCCAGTTCCGCCCATTCTCCGCCCCATGGCTGACTAATTT
TTTTTATTTATGCAGAGGCCGAGGCCGCCTCTGCCTCTGAGCTATTCCAGAAGTAGTGAGGAGGCTTTTT
TGGAGGCCTAGGCTTTTGCAAAAAGCTCCCGGGAGCTTGTATATCCATTTTCGGATCTGATCAAGAGACA
GGATGAGGATCGTTTCGCATGATTGAACAAGATGGATTGCACGCAGGTTCTCCGGCCGCTTGGGTGGAGA
GGCTATTCGGCTATGACTGGGCACAACAGACAATCGGCTGCTCTGATGCCGCCGTGTTCCGGCTGTCAGC
GCAGGGGCGCCCGGTTCTTTTTGTCAAGACCGACCTGTCCGGTGCCCTGAATGAACTGCAGGACGAGGCA
GCGCGGCTATCGTGGCTGGCCACGACGGGCGTTCCTTGCGCAGCTGTGCTCGACGTTGTCACTGAAGCGG
GAAGGGACTGGCTGCTATTGGGCGAAGTGCCGGGGCAGGATCTCCTGTCATCTCACCTTGCTCCTGCCGA
GAAAGTATCCATCATGGCTGATGCAATGCGGCGGCTGCATACGCTTGATCCGGCTACCTGCCCATTCGAC
CACCAAGCGAAACATCGCATCGAGCGAGCACGTACTCGGATGGAAGCCGGTCTTGTCGATCAGGATGATC
TGGACGAAGAGCATCAGGGGCTCGCGCCAGCCGAACTGTTCGCCAGGCTCAAGGCGCGCATGCCCGACGG
CGAGGATCTCGTCGTGACCCATGGCGATGCCTGCTTGCCGAATATCATGGTGGAAAATGGCCGCTTTTCT
GGATTCATCGACTGTGGCCGGCTGGGTGTGGCGGACCGCTATCAGGACATAGCGTTGGCTACCCGTGATA
TTGCTGAAGAGCTTGGCGGCGAATGGGCTGACCGCTTCCTCGTGCTTTACGGTATCGCCGCTCCCGATTC
GCAGCGCATCGCCTTCTATCGCCTTCTTGACGAGTTCTTCTGAGCGGGACTCTGGGGTTCGAAATGACCG
ACCAAGCGACGCCCAACCTGCCATCACGAGATTTCGATTCCACCGCCGCCTTCTATGAAAGGTTGGGCTT
CGGAATCGTTTTCCGGGACGCCGGCTGGATGATCCTCCAGCGCGGGGATCTCATGCTGGAGTTCTTCGCC
CACCCCAACTTGTTTATTGCAGCTTATAATGGTTACAAATAAAGCAATAGCATCACAAATTTCACAAATA
AAGCATTTTTTTCACTGCATTCTAGTTGTGGTTTGTCCAAACTCATCAATGTATCTTATCATGTCTGTAT
ACCGTCGACCTCTAGCTAGAGCTTGGCGTAATCATGGTCATAGCTGTTTCCTGTGTGAAATTGTTATCCG
CTCACAATTCCACACAACATACGAGCCGGAAGCATAAAGTGTAAAGCCTGGGGTGCCTAATGAGTGAGCT
AACTCACATTAATTGCGTTGCGCTCACTGCCCGCTTTCCAGTCGGGAAACCTGTCGTGCCAGCTGCATTA
ATGAATCGGCCAACGCGCGGGGAGAGGCGGTTTGCGTATTGGGCGCTCTTCCGCTTCCTCGCTCACTGAC
TCGCTGCGCTCGGTCGTTCGGCTGCGGCGAGCGGTATCAGCTCACTCAAAGGCGGTAATACGGTTATCCA
CAGAATCAGGGGATAACGCAGGAAAGAACATGTGAGCAAAAGGCCAGCAAAAGGCCAGGAACCGTAAAAA
GGCCGCGTTGCTGGCGTTTTTCCATAGGCTCCGCCCCCCTGACGAGCATCACAAAAATCGACGCTCAAGT
CAGAGGTGGCGAAACCCGACAGGACTATAAAGATACCAGGCGTTTCCCCCTGGAAGCTCCCTCGTGCGCT
CTCCTGTTCCGACCCTGCCGCTTACCGGATACCTGTCCGCCTTTCTCCCTTCGGGAAGCGTGGCGCTTTC
TCATAGCTCACGCTGTAGGTATCTCAGTTCGGTGTAGGTCGTTCGCTCCAAGCTGGGCTGTGTGCACGAA
CCCCCCGTTCAGCCCGACCGCTGCGCCTTATCCGGTAACTATCGTCTTGAGTCCAACCCGGTAAGACACG
ACTTATCGCCACTGGCAGCAGCCACTGGTAACAGGATTAGCAGAGCGAGGTATGTAGGCGGTGCTACAGA
GTTCTTGAAGTGGTGGCCTAACTACGGCTACACTAGAAGAACAGTATTTGGTATCTGCGCTCTGCTGAAG
CCAGTTACCTTCGGAAAAAGAGTTGGTAGCTCTTGATCCGGCAAACAAACCACCGCTGGTAGCGGTGGTT
TTTTTGTTTGCAAGCAGCAGATTACGCGCAGAAAAAAAGGATCTCAAGAAGATCCTTTGATCTTTTCTAC
GGGGTCTGACGCTCAGTGGAACGAAAACTCACGTTAAGGGATTTTGGTCATGAGATTATCAAAAAGGATC
TTCACCTAGATCCTTTTAAATTAAAAATGAAGTTTTAAATCAATCTAAAGTATATATGAGTAAACTTGGT
CTGACAGTTACCAATGCTTAATCAGTGAGGCACCTATCTCAGCGATCTGTCTATTTCGTTCATCCATAGT
TGCCTGACTCCCCGTCGTGTAGATAACTACGATACGGGAGGGCTTACCATCTGGCCCCAGTGCTGCAATG
ATACCGCGAGACCCACGCTCACCGGCTCCAGATTTATCAGCAATAAACCAGCCAGCCGGAAGGGCCGAGC
GCAGAAGTGGTCCTGCAACTTTATCCGCCTCCATCCAGTCTATTAATTGTTGCCGGGAAGCTAGAGTAAG
TAGTTCGCCAGTTAATAGTTTGCGCAACGTTGTTGCCATTGCTACAGGCATCGTGGTGTCACGCTCGTCG
TTTGGTATGGCTTCATTCAGCTCCGGTTCCCAACGATCAAGGCGAGTTACATGATCCCCCATGTTGTGCA
AAAAAGCGGTTAGCTCCTTCGGTCCTCCGATCGTTGTCAGAAGTAAGTTGGCCGCAGTGTTATCACTCAT
GGTTATGGCAGCACTGCATAATTCTCTTACTGTCATGCCATCCGTAAGATGCTTTTCTGTGACTGGTGAG
TACTCAACCAAGTCATTCTGAGAATAGTGTATGCGGCGACCGAGTTGCTCTTGCCCGGCGTCAATACGGG
ATAATACCGCGCCACATAGCAGAACTTTAAAAGTGCTCATCATTGGAAAACGTTCTTCGGGGCGAAAACT
CTCAAGGATCTTACCGCTGTTGAGATCCAGTTCGATGTAACCCACTCGTGCACCCAACTGATCTTCAGCA
TCTTTTACTTTCACCAGCGTTTCTGGGTGAGCAAAAACAGGAAGGCAAAATGCCGCAAAAAAGGGAATAA
GGGCGACACGGAAATGTTGAATACTCATACTCTTCCTTTTTCAATATTATTGAAGCATTTATCAGGGTTA
TTGTCTCATGAGCGGATACATATTTGAATGTATTTAGAAAAATAAACAAATAGGGGTTCCGCGCACATTT
CCCCGAAAAGTGCCACCTGACGTCGACG
Features (pLannotate 1.2.2; 20 found; start..end, strand, type, name):
     24..76      -  misc_feature   bom (fragment): basis of mobility region from pBR322
    231..610     +  enhancer       CMV enhancer: human cytomegalovirus immediate early enhancer
    611..814     +  promoter       CMV promoter: human cytomegalovirus (CMV) immediate early promoter
    810..843     +  LTR            5' LTR (truncated) (fragment): truncated 5' long terminal repeat (LTR) from HIV-1
    859..877     +  promoter       T7 promoter: promoter for bacteriophage T7 RNA polymerase
    955..5058    +  CDS            cas9: CAS9_STRP1 - Also known as csn1 From Streptococcus pyogenes serotype M1.
   5169..5393    +  polyA_signal   bGH poly(A) signal: bovine growth hormone polyadenylation signal
   5397..5418    +  promoter       SV40 promoter (fragment): SV40 enhancer and early promoter
   5439..5867    +  rep_origin     f1 ori (sequence partly withheld): f1 bacteriophage origin of replication; arrow indicates direction of (+) strand synthesis
   5881..6210    +  promoter       SV40 promoter: SV40 enhancer and early promoter
   6277..7068    +  CDS            neo: KKA2_KLEPN - Also known as kan, nptII. Experimental evidence at protein level: Swiss-Prot protein existence level 1. Resistance to kanamycin, neomycin, paromomycin, ribostamycin, butirosin and gentamicin B. From Klebsiella pneumoniae.
   7092..7250    +  CDS            ble (fragment): BLE_KLEPN - Experimental evidence at protein level: Swiss-Prot protein existence level 1. Binding protein with a strong affinity to the bleomycin family of antibiotics. Binds to CL990; an antimitotic-antibiotic compound. From Klebsiella pneumoniae.
   7245..7366    +  polyA_signal   SV40 poly(A) signal: SV40 polyadenylation signal
   7439..7455    -  protein_bind   lac operator: The lac repressor binds to the lac operator to inhibit transcription in E. coli. This inhibition can be relieved by adding lactose or isopropyl-β-D-thiogalactopyranoside (IPTG). lac repressor encoded by lacI
   7463..7493    -  promoter       lac promoter: promoter for the E. coli lac operon
   7508..7529    -  protein_bind   CAP binding site: CAP binding activates transcription in the presence of cAMP. E. coli catabolite activator protein
   7542..7634    -  CDS            lacI (fragment): lac repressor; lacI; The lac repressor binds to the lac operator to inhibit transcription in E. coli. This inhibition can be relieved by adding lactose or isopropyl-β-D-thiogalactopyranoside (IPTG).
   7817..8405    -  rep_origin     ori: high-copy-number ColE1/pMB1/pBR322/pUC origin of replication
   8576..9436    -  CDS            AmpR: β-lactamase; bla; confers resistance to ampicillin, carbenicillin, and related antibiotics
   9437..9541    -  promoter       AmpR promoter: bla
