[The description below was written by a language model from this plasmid's Addgene catalogue record and pLannotate feature annotations shown in this document.]
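Description:
pCMV-T7-NLS(SV40)-anCas(PCA)-6xHis-NLS(SV40) is a 9,576 nt mammalian expression plasmid built on the pcDNA3.1(+) backbone. It is propagated in E. coli at high copy from a ColE1/pUC-type origin under ampicillin selection (AmpR with its own bla promoter). The backbone also carries an f1 phage origin and an SV40 early promoter driving the neomycin/kanamycin phosphotransferase gene with an SV40 poly(A) signal. This cassette allows G418 selection of stably transfected mammalian cells. Small annotated fragments (bom, lac promoter/operator, lacI, ble, and a short HIV-1 LTR match just downstream of the CMV promoter) appear to be backbone remnants or incidental similarity hits rather than functional parts.

The payload is a synthetic, human-codon-optimised open reading frame encoding anCas(PCA), an "ancient Cas" representing the reconstructed Pyogenic Common Ancestor. The automated annotation labels the roughly 4.1 kb coding region as Streptococcus pyogenes Cas9, which reflects its homology to that enzyme rather than its identity. According to the catalogue record, the protein carries an SV40 nuclear localisation signal at the N terminus and a 6xHis tag followed by a second SV40 NLS at the C terminus, although these short elements are not individually annotated in the feature table. Transcription in mammalian cells is driven by the CMV immediate-early enhancer and promoter and terminated by the bGH poly(A) signal. A T7 promoter lies between the CMV promoter and the coding sequence, permitting in vitro transcription or T7 polymerase-driven expression. No guide RNA cassette is annotated, so a guide would have to come from a separate source. The plasmid comes from work on resurrected ancestral CRISPR-associated endonucleases and serves to express the nuclear-targeted ancestral nuclease in human cells.
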