Addgene plasmid #185704: pCMV-T7-NLS(SV40)-anCas(PCA)-6xHis-NLS(SV40)
Purpose: CMV and T7 promoter expression plasmid for human codon usage anCas(PCA) with an N-terminal NLS and C-terminal NLS
Depositing lab: Raul Perez-Jimenez. Depositing organization: CIC NanoGUNE. Publication: Evolution of CRISPR-associated endonucleases as inferred from resurrected proteins. Alonso-Lerma B, Jabalera Y, Samperio S, Morin M, Fernandez A, Hille LT, Silverstein RA, Quesada-Ganuza A, Reifs A, Fernandez-Penalver S, Benitez Y, Soletto L, Gavira JA, Diaz A, Vranken W, Sanchez-Mejias A, Guell M, Mojica FJM, Kleinstiver BP, Moreno-Pelayo MA, Montoliu L, Perez-Jimenez R. Nat Microbiol. 2023 Jan;8(1):77-90. doi: 10.1038/s41564-022-01265-y. Epub 2023 Jan 2. PubMed 36593295.
Backbone
  Vector backbone: pcDNA3.1(+)
  Backbone manufacturer: GenScript
  Vector type: Mammalian Expression
Growth in bacteria
  Bacterial resistance: Ampicillin, 100 μg/mL
  Growth temperature: 37°C
  Growth strain: DH5alpha
  Copy number: High Copy
Gene/Insert
  Gene/Insert name: anCas(PCA) (alt name: ancient Cas (Pyogenic Common Ancestor))
  Species: Synthetic
  Mutation: optimized for human codon usage
  Promoter: CMV and T7
  Tag / fusion protein: NLS (N terminal on insert); 6xHis-NLS (C terminal on insert)
  Cloning method: Restriction Enzyme; 5′ cloning site unknown (unknown if destroyed)
Terms and licenses: Academic/Nonprofit Terms; Industry Terms: Not Available to Industry
Depositor comments: Please visit https://www.biorxiv.org/content/10.1101/2022.03.30.485982v2 for bioRxiv preprint.
How to cite: pCMV-T7-NLS(SV40)-anCas(PCA)-6xHis-NLS(SV40) was a gift from Raul Perez-Jimenez (Addgene plasmid # 185704 ; http://n2t.net/addgene:185704 ; RRID:Addgene_185704)
